>Addgene plasmid #240743 | Sc hk/P-RFA3-pCDFDuet | addgene full sequence | sequence record 482370 | Addgene NGS Result
TGCAGCAAGCGGTCCACGCTGGTTTGCCCCAGCAGGCGAAAATCCTGTTTGATGGTGGTTAACGGCGGGA
TATAACATGAGCTGTCTTCGGTATCGTCGTATCCCACTACCGAGATGTCCGCACCAACGCGCAGCCCGGA
CTCGGTAATGGCGCGCATTGCGCCCAGCGCCATCTGATCGTTGGCAACCAGCATCGCAGTGGGAACGATG
CCCTCATTCAGCATTTGCATGGTTTGTTGAAAACCGGACATGGCACTCCAGTCGCCTTCCCGTTCCGCTA
TCGGCTGAATTTGATTGCGAGTGAGATATTTATGCCAGCCAGCCAGACGCAGACGCGCCGAGACAGAACT
TAATGGGCCCGCTAACAGCGCGATTTGCTGGTGACCCAATGCGACCAGATGCTCCACGCCCAGTCGCGTA
CCGTCTTCATGGGAGAAAATAATACTGTTGATGGGTGTCTGGTCAGAGACATCAAGAAATAACGCCGGAA
CATTAGTGCAGGCAGCTTCCACAGCAATGGCATCCTGGTCATCCAGCGGATAGTTAATGATCAGCCCACT
GACGCGTTGCGCGAGAAGATTGTGCACCGCCGCTTTACAGGCTTCGACGCCGCTTCGTTCTACCATCGAC
ACCACCACGCTGGCACCCAGTTGATCGGCGCGAGATTTAATCGCCGCGACAATTTGCGACGGCGCGTGCA
GGGCCAGACTGGAGGTGGCAACGCCAATCAGCAACGACTGTTTGCCCGCCAGTTGTTGTGCCACGCGGTT
GGGAATGTAATTCAGCTCCGCCATCGCCGCTTCCACTTTTTCCCGCGTTTTCGCAGAAACGTGGCTGGCC
TGGTTCACCACGCGGGAAACGGTCTGATAAGAGACACCGGCATACTCTGCGACATCGTATAACGTTACTG
GTTTCACATTCACCACCCTGAATTGACTCTCTTCCGGGCGCTATCATGCCATACCGCGAAAGGTTTTGCG
CCATTCGATGGTGTCCGGGATCTCGACGCTCTCCCTTATGCGACTCCTGCATTAGGAAATTAATACGACT
CACTATAGGGGAATTGTGAGCGGATAACAATTCCCCTGTAGAAATAATTTTGTTTAACTTTAATAAGGAG
ATATACCATGAGCCATCATCATCATCATCATCATCATCATCACAGCAGCGGCCATATCGAAGGTCGTCAT
ATTCTGCGCCGCGCGAGCGTGAGCAGCGGCCATATTGAAGGCCGCCATATTCTGGAAGTTCTGTTCCAGG
GGCCCATGGCCAGCGAAACACCAAGAGTTGACCCCACAGAAATCTCCAACGTCAATGCTCCTGTGTTTAG
GATAATAGCGCAAATCAAATCACAACCCACTGAATCTCAGTTGATTTTACAATCGCCAACCATATCATCG
AAAAACGGCAGCGAGGTTGAAATGATTACGTTGAACAATATTCGTGTATCTATGAATAAAACATTTGAGA
TCGACTCGTGGTATGAGTTTGTTTGCAGGAACAATGATGACGGCGAGCTAGGATTTTTGATTCTAGACGC
TGTACTATGCAAATTCAAGGAGAACGAAGATTTAAGCTTAAACGGTGTGGTTGCTTTACAGAGACTATGT
AAGAAATACCCAGAAATATACTAGCTAAAATCGCTTTTATTCTTACCTTTATGTACTGTTGCCTCTATAT
GTCTTCCCTTCATATAATAAATTCCATTTCTAAAAAAATTGTAGTTGTGTTTATACATGTATAGATAGAT
AAATGGATCCGAATTCGAGCTCGGCGCGCCTGCAGGTCGACAAGCTTGCGGCCGCATAATGCTTAAGTCG
AACAGAAAGTAATCGTATTGTACACGGCCGCATAATCGAAATTAATACGACTCACTATAGGGGAATTGTG
AGCGGATAACAATTCCCCATCTTAGTATATTAGTTAAGTATAAGAAGGAGATATACATATGGCAGATCTC
AATTGGATATCGGCCGGCCACGCGATCGCTGACGTCGGTACCCTCGAGTCTGGTAAAGAAACCGCTGCTG
CGAAATTTGAACGCCAGCACATGGACTCGTCTACTAGCGCAGCTTAATTAACCTAGGCTGCTGCCACCGC
TGAGCAATAACTAGCATAACCCCTTGGGGCCTCTAAACGGGTCTTGAGGGGTTTTTTGCTGAAACCTCAG
GCATTTGAGAAGCACACGGTCACACTGCTTCCGGTAGTCAATAAACCGGTAAACCAGCAATAGACATAAG
CGGCTATTTAACGACCCTGCCCTGAACCGACGACCGGGTCATCGTGGCCGGATCTTGCGGCCCCTCGGCT
TGAACGAATTGTTAGACATTATTTGCCGACTACCTTGGTGATCTCGCCTTTCACGTAGTGGACAAATTCT
TCCAACTGATCTGCGCGCGAGGCCAAGCGATCTTCTTCTTGTCCAAGATAAGCCTGTCTAGCTTCAAGTA
TGACGGGCTGATACTGGGCCGGCAGGCGCTCCATTGCCCAGTCGGCAGCGACATCCTTCGGCGCGATTTT
GCCGGTTACTGCGCTGTACCAAATGCGGGACAACGTAAGCACTACATTTCGCTCATCGCCAGCCCAGTCG
GGCGGCGAGTTCCATAGCGTTAAGGTTTCATTTAGCGCCTCAAATAGATCCTGTTCAGGAACCGGATCAA
AGAGTTCCTCCGCCGCTGGACCTACCAAGGCAACGCTATGTTCTCTTGCTTTTGTCAGCAAGATAGCCAG
ATCAATGTCGATCGTGGCTGGCTCGAAGATACCTGCAAGAATGTCATTGCGCTGCCATTCTCCAAATTGC
AGTTCGCGCTTAGCTGGATAACGCCACGGAATGATGTCGTCGTGCACAACAATGGTGACTTCTACAGCGC
GGAGAATCTCGCTCTCTCCAGGGGAAGCCGAAGTTTCCAAAAGGTCGTTGATCAAAGCTCGCCGCGTTGT
TTCATCAAGCCTTACGGTCACCGTAACCAGCAAATCAATATCACTGTGTGGCTTCAGGCCGCCATCCACT
GCGGAGCCGTACAAATGTACGGCCAGCAACGTCGGTTCGAGATGGCGCTCGATGACGCCAACTACCTCTG
ATAGTTGAGTCGATACTTCGGCGATCACCGCTTCCCTCATACTCTTCCTTTTTCAATATTATTGAAGCAT
TTATCAGGGTTATTGTCTCATGAGCGGATACATATTTGAATGTATTTAGAAAAATAAACAAATAGCTAGC
TCACTCGGTCGCTACGCTCCGGGCGTGAGACTGCGGCGGGCGCTGCGGACACATACAAAGTTACCCACAG
ATTCCGTGGATAAGCAGGGGACTAACATGTGAGGCAAAACAGCAGGGCCGCGCCGGTGGCGTTTTTCCAT
AGGCTCCGCCCTCCTGCCAGAGTTCACATAAACAGACGCTTTTCCGGTGCATCTGTGGGAGCCGTGAGGC
TCAACCATGAATCTGACAGTACGGGCGAAACCCGACAGGACTTAAAGATCCCCACCGTTTCCGGCGGGTC
GCTCCCTCTTGCGCTCTCCTGTTCCGACCCTGCCGTTTACCGGATACCTGTTCCGCCTTTCTCCCTTACG
GGAAGTGTGGCGCTTTCTCATAGCTCACACACTGGTATCTCGGCTCGGTGTAGGTCGTTCGCTCCAAGCT
GGGCTGTAAGCAAGAACTCCCCGTTCAGCCCGACTGCTGCGCCTTATCCGGTAACTGTTCACTTGAGTCC
AACCCGGAAAAGCACGGTAAAACGCCACTGGCAGCAGCCATTGGTAACTGGGAGTTCGCAGAGGATTTGT
TTAGCTAAACACGCGGTTGCTCTTGAAGTGTGCGCCAAAGTCCGGCTACACTGGAAGGACAGATTTGGTT
GCTGTGCTCTGCGAAAGCCAGTTACCACGGTTAAGCAGTTCCCCAACTGACTTAACCTTCGATCAAACCA
CCTCCCCAGGTGGTTTTTTCGAAGGTTAAGTCAGTTGGGGAACTGCTTAACCTTCGATCAAACCACCTCC
CCAGGTGGTTTTTTCGTTTACAGGGCAAAAGATTACGCGCAGAAAAAAAGGATCTCAAGAAGATCCTTTG
ATCTTTTCTACTGAACCGCTCTAGATTTCAGTGCAATTTATCTCTTCAAATGTAGCACCTGAAGTCAGCC
CCATACGATATAAGTTGTAATTCTCATGTTAGTCATGCCCCGCGCCCACCGGAAGGAGCTGACTGGGTTG
AAGGCTCTCAAGGGCATCGGTCGAGATCCCGGTGCCTAATGAGTGAGCTAACTTACATTAATTGCGTTGC
GCTCACTGCCCGCTTTCCAGTCGGGAAACCTGTCGTGCCAGCTGCATTAATGAATCGGCCAACGCGCGGG
GAGAGGCGGTTTGCGTATTGGGCGCCAGGGTGGTTTTTCTTTTCACCAGTGAGACGGGCAACAGCTGATT
GCCCTTCACCGCCTGGCCCTGAGAGAGT
Features (pLannotate 1.2.2; 19 found; start..end, strand, type, name):
    918..995     -  promoter       lacI promoter: lacI
   1003..1038    -  CDS            TcR (fragment): tetracycline efflux protein; tet; confers resistance to tetracycline
   1041..1059    +  promoter       T7 promoter: promoter for bacteriophage T7 RNA polymerase
   1060..1084    +  protein_bind   lac operator: The lac repressor binds to the lac operator to inhibit transcription in E. coli. This inhibition can be relieved by adding lactose or isopropyl-β-D-thiogalactopyranoside (IPTG). lac repressor encoded by lacI
   1099..1121    +  RBS            RBS: efficient ribosome binding site from bacteriophage T7 gene 10 (Olins and Rangwala, 1989)
   1134..1151    +  CDS            capTEV™ (fragment): composite tag for in vivo biotinylation, TEV protease cleavage, and 6xHis tagging
   1266..1631    +  CDS            RFA3: RFA3_YEAST - Experimental evidence at protein level: Swiss-Prot protein existence level 1. As part of the replication protein A (RPA/RP-A), a single- stranded DNA-binding heterotrimeric complex, may play an essential role in DNA replication, recombination and repair. Binds and stabilizes single-stranded DNA intermediates, preventing complementary DNA reannealing and recruiting different proteins involved in DNA metabolism (By similarity). Stimulates the activity of a cognate strand exchange protein (SEP1). From Saccharomyces cerevisiae (strain ATCC 204508 / S288c) (Baker's yeast).
   1863..1881    +  promoter       T7 promoter: promoter for bacteriophage T7 RNA polymerase
   1882..1906    +  protein_bind   lac operator: The lac repressor binds to the lac operator to inhibit transcription in E. coli. This inhibition can be relieved by adding lactose or isopropyl-β-D-thiogalactopyranoside (IPTG). lac repressor encoded by lacI
   2015..2056    +  CDS            S-Tag (fragment): affinity and epitope tag derived from pancreatic ribonuclease A
   2086..2103    +  CDS            SET1 (fragment): solubility-enhancement tag derived from T7 phage gene 10B
   2111..2158    +  terminator     T7 terminator: transcription terminator for bacteriophage T7 RNA polymerase
   2329..3120    -  CDS            SmR: aminoglycoside adenylyltransferase (Murphy, 1985); aadA; confers resistance to spectinomycin and streptomycin
   3121..3212    -  promoter       AmpR promoter: bla
   3260..3941    -  rep_origin     CloDF13 ori (fragment): Plasmids containing the CloDF13 (CDF) origin of replication can be propagated in E. coli cells that contain additional plasmids with compatible origins.
   3966..4063    -  rep_origin     CloDF13 ori (fragment): Plasmids containing the CloDF13 (CDF) origin of replication can be propagated in E. coli cells that contain additional plasmids with compatible origins.
   4160..4224    -  CDS            TcR (fragment): tetracycline efflux protein; tet; confers resistance to tetracycline
   4239..4260    -  protein_bind   CAP binding site: CAP binding activates transcription in the presence of cAMP. E. coli catabolite activator protein
   4273..917     -  CDS            lacI (across the origin): lac repressor; lacI; The lac repressor binds to the lac operator to inhibit transcription in E. coli. This inhibition can be relieved by adding lactose or isopropyl-β-D-thiogalactopyranoside (IPTG).
