[The description below was written by a language model from this plasmid's Addgene catalogue record and pLannotate feature annotations shown in this document.]
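Description:
Sc hk/P-RFA3-pCDFDuet is a bacterial expression plasmid of about 4.4 kb, built on the pCDFDuet backbone, for over-producing a tagged form of the Saccharomyces cerevisiae RFA3 protein in E. coli. It replicates from the CloDF13 (CDF) origin, which is compatible with other common origin types and so allows the plasmid to coexist with additional expression plasmids in the same cell. Selection is through the aadA (SmR) aminoglycoside adenylyltransferase gene, which confers streptomycin and spectinomycin resistance. The backbone also carries lacI with its own promoter, supplying the lac repressor.

As in other Duet vectors, there are two T7 promoter/lac operator units upstream of a single T7 terminator. RFA3 sits in the first unit, downstream of the T7 gene 10 ribosome binding site, so expression requires a host supplying T7 RNA polymerase and is inducible with IPTG. According to the catalogue entry, the open reading frame begins with an N-terminal His10 tag, followed by a PKA kinase recognition motif and a PreScission protease site. These elements respectively allow metal-affinity purification, site-specific phosphorylation of the protein (typically used for radiolabelling), and removal of the tag. The automated annotation detects only a short histidine-tag-like fragment in this region and does not label the kinase or protease sites. The second T7/lac unit appears empty, retaining only vector-derived S-tag remnants, and the short TcR and SET1 "fragments" are probably incidental matches.

RFA3 encodes the smallest subunit of replication protein A, the heterotrimeric single-stranded DNA-binding complex involved in replication, recombination and repair. The compatible origin would suit co-expression with the other subunits, though the record does not state this use.
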