Addgene plasmid #240743: Sc hk/P-RFA3-pCDFDuet
Purpose: Over-express his(10)-PKA kinase motif-PreScission protease site-Sc RFA3 in E. coli
Depositing lab: Michael O'Donnell. Depositing organization: Rockefeller University.
Backbone
  Vector backbone: pCDFDuet
  Vector type: Bacterial Expression
Growth in bacteria
  Bacterial resistance: Streptomycin, 50 μg/mL
  Growth temperature: 37°C
  Growth strain: DH5alpha
  Copy number: High Copy
Gene/Insert
  Gene/Insert name: hk/P-RFA3
  Species: S. cerevisiae (budding yeast)
  Entrez Gene: RFA3 (a.k.a. YJL173C, RPA14, RPA3)
  Tag / fusion protein: His(10) followed by PKA kinase motif follwed by PreScission Protease site (N terminal on insert)
  Cloning method: Restriction Enzyme; 5′ cloning site Unknown (unknown if destroyed)
Terms and licenses: Academic/Nonprofit Terms; Industry Terms: Not Available to Industry
How to cite: Sc hk/P-RFA3-pCDFDuet was a gift from Michael O'Donnell (Addgene plasmid # 240743 ; http://n2t.net/addgene:240743 ; RRID:Addgene_240743)
